>Addgene plasmid #217361 | pIDTSmart-MbPylRS | addgene full sequence | sequence record 430949 | Addgene NGS Result
CCCGTGTAAAACGACGGCCAGTTTATCTAGTCAGCTTGATTCTAGCTGATCGTGGACCGGAAGGTGAGCC
AGTGAGTTGATTGCAGTCCAGTTACGCTGGAGTCTGAGGCTCGTCCTGAATGATATGCGACCGCCGGAGG
GTTGCGTTTGAGACGGGCGACAGATCCAGTCGCGCTGCTCTCGTCGATCCGCTAGGGCGGCCGCAAATAC
CTGCAGGATCCGTTTTGCGCTGCTTCGCGATGTACGGGCCAGATATACGCGTTGACATTGATTATTGACT
AGTTATTAATAGTAATCAATTACGGGGTCATTAGTTCATAGCCCATATATGGAGTTCCGCGTTACATAAC
TTACGGTAAATGGCCCGCCTGGCTGACCGCCCAACGACCCCCGCCCATTGACGTCAATAATGACGTATGT
TCCCATAGTAACGCCAATAGGGACTTTCCATTGACGTCAATGGGTGGAGTATTTACGGTAAACTGCCCAC
TTGGCAGTACATCAAGTGTATCATATGCCAAGTACGCCCCCTATTGACGTCAATGACGGTAAATGGCCCG
CCTGGCATTATGCCCAGTACATGACCTTATGGGACTTTCCTACTTGGCAGTACATCTACGTATTAGTCAT
CGCTATTACCATGGTGATGCGGTTTTGGCAGTACATCAATGGGCGTGGATAGCGGTTTGACTCACGGGGA
TTTCCAAGTCTCCACCCCATTGACGTCAATGGGAGTTTGTTTTGGCACCAAAATCAACGGGACTTTCCAA
AATGTCGTAACAACTCCGCCCCATTGACGCAAATGGGCGGTAGGCGTGTACGGTGGGAGGTCTATATAAG
CAGAGCTCTCTGGCTAACTAGAGAACCCACTGCTTACTGGCTTATCGAAATTAATACGACTCACTATAGG
GAGACCCAAGCTGGCTAGCGCCACCATGGATAAAAAACCATTAGATGTTTTAATATCTGCGACCGGGCTC
TGGATGTCCAGGACTGGCACGCTCCACAAAATCAAGCACCATGAGGTCTCAAGAAGTAAAATATACATTG
AAATGGCGTGTGGAGACCATCTTGTTGTGAATAATTCCAGGAGTTGTAGAACAGCCAGAGCATTCAGACA
TCATAAGTACAGAAAAACCTGCAAACGATGTAGGGTTTCGGACGAGGATATCAATAATTTTCTCACAAGA
TCAACCGAAAGCAAAAACAGTGTGAAAGTTAGGGTAGTTTCTGCTCCAAAGGTCAAAAAAGCTATGCCGA
AATCAGTTTCAAGGGCTCCGAAGCCTCTGGAAAATTCTGTTTCTGCAAAGGCATCAACGAACACATCCAG
ATCTGTACCTTCGCCTGCAAAATCAACTCCAAATTCGTCTGTTCCCGCATCGGCTCCTGCTCCTTCACTT
ACAAGAAGCCAGCTTGATAGGGTTGAGGCTCTCTTAAGTCCAGAGGATAAAATTTCTCTAAATATGGCAA
AGCCTTTCAGGGAACTTGAGCCTGAACTTGTGACAAGAAGAAAAAACGATTTTCAGCGGCTCTATACCAA
TGATAGAGAAGACTACCTCGGTAAACTCGAACGTGATATTACGAAATTTTTCGTAGACCGGGGTTTTCTG
GAGATAAAGTCTCCTATCCTTATTCCGGCGGAATACGTGGAGAGAATGGGTATTAATAATGATACTGAAC
TTTCAAAACAGATCTTCCGGGTGGATAAAAATCTCTGCTTGAGGCCAATGCTTGCCCCGACTCTTTACAA
CTATCTGCGAAAACTCGATAGGATTTTACCAGGCCCAATAAAAATTTTCGAAGTCGGACCTTGTTACCGG
AAAGAGTCTGACGGCAAAGAGCACCTGGAAGAATTTACTATGGTGAACTTCTGTCAGATGGGTTCGGGAT
GTACTCGGGAAAATCTTGAAGCTCTCATCAAAGAGTTTCTGGACTATCTGGAAATCGACTTCGAAATCGT
AGGAGATTCCTGTATGGTCTTTGGGGATACTCTTGATATAATGCACGGGGACCTGGAGCTTTCTTCGGCA
GTCGTCGGGCCAGTTTCTCTTGATAGAGAATGGGGTATTGACAAACCATGGATAGGTGCAGGTTTTGGTC
TTGAACGCTTGCTCAAGGTTATGCACGGCTTTAAAAACATTAAGAGGGCATCAAGGTCCGAATCTTACTA
TAATGGGATTTCAACCAATCTGTAAGAATTCAACGCGTTAAGTCGACTTTAACTCGAGTCTAGAGGGCCC
GTTTAAACCCGCTGATCAGCCTCGACTGTGCCTTCTAGTTGCCAGCCATCTGTTGTTTGCCCCTCCCCCG
TGCCTTCCTTGACCCTGGAAGGTGCCACTCCCACTGTCCTTTCCTAATAAAATGAGGAAATTGCATCGCA
TTGTCTGAGTAGGTGTCATTCTATTCTGGGGGGTGGGGTGGGGCAGGACAGCAAGGGGGAGGATTGGGAA
GACAATAGCAGGCATGCTGGGGATGCGGTGGGCTCTATGGCTTCTGAGGCGGAAAGAACCCTAGGGGTGC
GAGCGGATCGAGCAGTGTCGATCACTACTGGACCGCGAGCTGTGCTGCGACCCGTGATCTTACGGCATTA
TACGTATGATCGGTCCACGATCAGCTAGATTATCTAGTCAGCTTGATGTCATAGCTGTTTCCTGAGGCTC
AATACTGACCATTTAAATCATACCTGACCTCCATAGCAGAAAGTCAAAAGCCTCCGACCGGAGGCTTTTG
ACTTGATCGGCACGTAAGAGGTTCCAACTTTCACCATAATGAAATAAGATCACTACCGGGCGTATTTTTT
GAGTTATCGAGATTTTCAGGAGCTAAGGAAGCTAAAATGAGCCATATTCAACGGGAAACGTCTTGCTTGA
AGCCGCGATTAAATTCCAACATGGATGCTGATTTATATGGGTATAAATGGGCTCGCGATAATGTCGGGCA
ATCAGGTGCGACAATCTATCGATTGTATGGGAAGCCCGATGCGCCAGAGTTGTTTCTGAAACATGGCAAA
GGTAGCGTTGCCAATGATGTTACAGATGAGATGGTCAGGCTAAACTGGCTGACGGAATTTATGCCTCTTC
CGACCATCAAGCATTTTATCCGTACTCCTGATGATGCATGGTTACTCACCACTGCGATCCCAGGGAAAAC
AGCATTCCAGGTATTAGAAGAATATCCTGATTCAGGTGAAAATATTGTTGATGCGCTGGCAGTGTTCCTG
CGCCGGTTGCATTCGATTCCTGTTTGTAATTGTCCTTTTAACGGCGATCGCGTATTTCGTCTCGCTCAGG
CGCAATCACGAATGAATAACGGTTTGGTTGGTGCGAGTGATTTTGATGACGAGCGTAATGGCTGGCCTGT
TGAACAAGTCTGGAAAGAAATGCATAAACTCTTGCCATTCTCACCGGATTCAGTCGTCACTCATGGTGAT
TTCTCACTTGATAACCTTATTTTTGACGAGGGGAAATTAATAGGTTGTATTGATGTTGGACGAGTCGGAA
TCGCAGACCGATACCAGGATCTTGCCATCCTATGGAACTGCCTCGGTGAGTTTTCTCCTTCATTACAGAA
ACGGCTTTTTCAAAAATATGGTATTGATAATCCTGATATGAATAAATTGCAGTTTCACTTGATGCTCGAT
GAGTTTTTCTAATGAGGACCTAAATGTAATCACCTGGCTCACCTTCGGGTGGGCCTTTCTGCGTTGCTGG
CGTTTTTCCATAGGCTCCGCCCCCCTGACGAGCATCACAAAAATCGATGCTCAAGTCAGAGGTGGCGAAA
CCCGACAGGACTATAAAGATACCAGGCGTTTCCCCCTGGAAGCTCCCTCGTGCGCTCTCCTGTTCCGACC
CTGCCGCTTACCGGATACCTGTCCGCCTTTCTCCCTTCGGGAAGCGTGGCGCTTTCTCATAGCTCACGCT
GTAGGTATCTCAGTTCGGTGTAGGTCGTTCGCTCCAAGCTGGGCTGTGTGCACGAACCCCCCGTTCAGCC
CGACCGCTGCGCCTTATCCGGTAACTATCGTCTTGAGTCCAACCCGGTAAGACACGACTTATCGCCACTG
GCAGCAGCCACTGGTAACAGGATTAGCAGAGCGAGGTATGTAGGCGGTGCTACAGAGTTCTTGAAGTGGT
GGCCTAACTACGGCTACACTAGAAGAACAGTATTTGGTATCTGCGCTCTGCTGAAGCCAGTTACCTCGGA
AAAAGAGTTGGTAGCTCTTGATCCGGCAAACAAACCACCGCTGGTAGCGGTGGTTTTTTTGTTTGCAAGC
AGCAGATTACGCGCAGAAAAAAAGGATCTCAAGAAGATCCTTTGATTTTCTACCGAAGAAAGGCCCA
Features (pLannotate 1.2.2; 14 found; start..end, strand, type, name):
      5..22      -  CDS            lacZα (fragment): LacZα fragment of β-galactosidase; lacZ fragment
    264..643     +  enhancer       CMV enhancer: human cytomegalovirus immediate early enhancer
    644..847     +  promoter       CMV promoter: human cytomegalovirus (CMV) immediate early promoter
    843..876     +  LTR            5' LTR (truncated) (fragment): truncated 5' long terminal repeat (LTR) from HIV-1
    892..910     +  promoter       T7 promoter: promoter for bacteriophage T7 RNA polymerase
    936..2192    +  CDS            pylS: PYLS_METBA - Experimental evidence at protein level: Swiss-Prot protein existence level 1. Catalyzes the attachment of pyrrolysine to tRNA(Pyl). Pyrrolysine is a lysine derivative encoded by the termination codon UAG. From Methanosarcina barkeri.
   2266..2490    +  polyA_signal   bGH poly(A) signal: bovine growth hormone polyadenylation signal
   2494..2510    +  promoter       SV40 promoter (fragment): SV40 enhancer and early promoter
   2702..2733    +  terminator     tonB terminator: bidirectional E. coli tonB-P14 transcription terminator
   2734..2836    +  promoter       cat promoter: promoter of the E. coli cat gene encoding chloramphenicol acetyltransferase
   2837..3652    +  CDS            KanR: aminoglycoside phosphotransferase; aph(3')-Ia; confers resistance to kanamycin in bacteria or G418 (Geneticin®) in eukaryotes
   3676..3703    +  terminator     T7Te terminator: phage T7 early transcription terminator
   3715..4302    -  rep_origin     ori: high-copy-number ColE1/pMB1/pBR322/pUC origin of replication
   4324..6       -  terminator     T3Te terminator (fragment) (across the origin): phage T3 early transcription terminator
