[The description below was written by a language model from this plasmid's Addgene catalogue record and pLannotate feature annotations shown in this document.]
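Description:
pIDTSmart-MbPylRS is a small (about 4.3 kb) mammalian expression plasmid built on the pIDT-Smart-CMV backbone. It is maintained in E. coli through a high-copy ColE1/pUC-type origin and selected with kanamycin. The KanR gene (aph(3')-Ia) is driven by the bacterial cat promoter and is bracketed by short transcription terminators (tonB, T7Te and a T3Te fragment) that insulate the backbone from read-through. The annotation software also flagged very short matches to lacZα, an HIV-1 5' LTR and the SV40 promoter. These are only fragments of a few tens of bases and should not be read as functional elements.

The payload is the Methanosarcina barkeri pyrrolysyl-tRNA synthetase gene (pylS), cloned between retained NheI and EcoRI sites. It sits downstream of the human cytomegalovirus immediate-early enhancer and promoter and is followed by the bovine growth hormone polyadenylation signal, forming a standard constitutive mammalian expression cassette. A T7 promoter lies between the CMV promoter and the coding sequence. No epitope tag or reporter is annotated, and no cognate tRNA(Pyl) gene appears in the feature table, so the suppressor tRNA would presumably have to be supplied from another construct. PylRS naturally charges its tRNA with pyrrolysine in response to the UAG stop codon, and this orthogonal pair is widely used for amber suppression and site-specific incorporation of noncanonical amino acids.

The record states that the plasmid expresses the synthetase and that the cassette can be packaged into a bacmid, although no transposition or recombination sites for this step are annotated. The associated work concerns virus-assisted directed evolution of improved suppressor tRNAs in mammalian cells, where this construct would provide the synthetase component.
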