Addgene plasmid #217361: pIDTSmart-MbPylRS
Purpose: Expresses Methanosarcina barkeri aminoacyl-tRNA synthetases; can be packaged into bacmid
Depositing lab: Abhishek Chatterjee. Depositing organization: Boston College. Publication: Virus-assisted directed evolution of enhanced suppressor tRNAs in mammalian cells. Jewel D, Kelemen RE, Huang RL, Zhu Z, Sundaresh B, Cao X, Malley K, Huang Z, Pasha M, Anthony J, van Opijnen T, Chatterjee A. Nat Methods. 2023 Jan;20(1):95-103. doi: 10.1038/s41592-022-01706-w. Epub 2022 Dec 22. PubMed 36550276.
Backbone
  Vector backbone: pIDT-Smart-CMV
  Backbone size w/o insert (bp): 3077
  Total vector size (bp): 4337
  Vector type: Mammalian Expression
Growth in bacteria
  Bacterial resistance: Kanamycin, 50 μg/mL
  Growth temperature: 37°C
  Growth strain: NEB Stable
  Copy number: High Copy
Gene/Insert
  Gene/Insert name: M. barkeri pyrrolysyl-tRNA synthetase
  Species: Methanosarcina barkeri
  Promoter: CMV
  Cloning method: Restriction Enzyme; 5′ cloning site NheI (not destroyed); 3′ cloning site EcoRI (not destroyed)
  Sequencing primers: 5′ CGCAAATGGGCGGTAGGCGTG; 3′ GGGTTCTTTCCGCCTCAGAAGCC
Terms and licenses: Academic/Nonprofit Terms; Industry Terms: Not Available to Industry
How to cite: pIDTSmart-MbPylRS was a gift from Abhishek Chatterjee (Addgene plasmid # 217361 ; http://n2t.net/addgene:217361 ; RRID:Addgene_217361)
